Addgene plasmid #23652: pDONR223-CDK10
Depositing lab: William Hahn & David Root. Depositing organization: Dana-Farber Cancer Institute. Publication: COT drives resistance to RAF inhibition through MAP kinase pathway reactivation. Johannessen CM, Boehm JS, Kim SY, Thomas SR, Wardwell L, Johnson LA, Emery CM, Stransky N, Cogdill AP, Barretina J, Caponigro G, Hieronymus H, Murray RR, Salehi-Ashtiani K, Hill DE, Vidal M, Zhao JJ, Yang X, Alkan O, Kim S, Harris JL, Wilson CJ, Myer VE, Finan PM, Root DE, Roberts TM, Golub T, Flaherty KT, Dummer R, Weber BL, Sellers WR, Schlegel R, Wargo JA, Hahn WC, Garraway LA. Nature. 2010 Dec 16;468(7326):968-72. doi: 10.1038/nature09627 PubMed 21107320.
Backbone
  Vector backbone: pDONR223
  Backbone manufacturer: Invitrogen
  Backbone size w/o insert (bp): 5005
  Vector type: Gateway Donor vector
Growth in bacteria
  Bacterial resistance: Spectinomycin, 50 μg/mL
  Growth temperature: 37°C
  Growth strain: DH5alpha
  Copy number: High Copy
Gene/Insert
  Gene/Insert name: CDK10 (alt name: cyclin-dependent kinase (CDC2-like) 10)
  Species: H. sapiens (human)
  Insert size (bp): 852
  Entrez Gene: CDK10 (a.k.a. ALSAS, PISSLRE)
  Cloning method: Gateway Cloning
  Sequencing primers: 5′ M13pUC-fwd; 3′ M13rev
Terms and licenses: Academic/Nonprofit Terms; Industry Terms: Not Available to Industry
Depositor comments: The ORF has no Stop codon. This design enables easy recombination into a destination vector to add an epitope tag of choice and Stop codon to the ORF. Do NOT use this plasmid directly for transfections. A set of 4 custom lentiviral vectors is available ( pLX301 (http://www.addgene.org/25895/) , pLX302 (http://www.addgene.org/25896/) , pLX303 (http://www.addgene.org/25897/) , pLX304 (http://www.addgene.org/25890/) ) to be used to express these ORFs in mammalian cells. These plasmids are not included in the kit and must be ordered separately.
How to cite: pDONR223-CDK10 was a gift from William Hahn & David Root (Addgene plasmid # 23652 ; http://n2t.net/addgene:23652 ; RRID:Addgene_23652)
