[The description below was written by a language model from this plasmid's Addgene catalogue record.]
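Description:
pDONR223-CDK10 is a Gateway entry clone built on the Invitrogen pDONR223 donor backbone (about 5 kb without insert), carrying the open reading frame of human CDK10, a cyclin-dependent kinase of the CDC2-like family also known as PISSLRE. The plasmid is maintained in E. coli at high copy number and selected with spectinomycin. The recorded insert is 852 bp and was introduced by Gateway recombination, so in the finished clone the ORF is expected to be flanked by the attL-type recombination sites that characterise entry clones. No feature table is provided with the record, so the exact sites, the origin of replication and the resistance cassette are not itemised. M13 forward and reverse primer sites on either side of the insert are listed for sequence verification.

The construct has no promoter for expression in mammalian cells and is not meant to be transfected directly; it serves as a shuttle for moving the ORF into destination vectors by LR recombination. The CDK10 ORF deliberately lacks a stop codon, so that transfer into a suitable destination vector fuses it in frame to a C-terminal epitope tag and a vector-supplied stop codon. The depositors point to a companion set of lentiviral destination vectors (the pLX301 to pLX304 series) for expressing such ORFs in mammalian cells. The clone belongs to a kit of ORFs of this design; its associated publication concerns resistance to RAF inhibition through reactivation of the MAP kinase pathway. This suggests use in gain-of-function expression studies, although the record does not describe the screening approach itself.
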