>Addgene plasmid #23652 | pDONR223-CDK10 | depositor partial sequence | sequence record 10671 | Author sequence
ATGGACAAGGAGAAGGATGGCATCCCCATCAGCAGCTTGCGGGAGATCACGCTGCTGCTCCGCCTGCGTC
ATCCGAACATCGTGGAGCTGAAGGAGGTGGTTGTGGGGAACCACCTGGAGAGCATCTTCCTGGTGATGGG
TTACTGTGAGCAGGACCTGGCCAGCCTCCTGGAGAATATGCCAACACCCTTCTCGGAGGCTCAGGTCAAG
TGCATCGTGCTGCAGGTGCTCCGGGGCCTCCAGTATCTGCACAGGAACTTCATTATCCACAGGGACCTGA
AGGTTTCCAACTTGCTCATGACCGACAAGGGTTGTGTGAAGACAGCGGATTTCGGCCTGGCCCGGGCCTA
TGGTGTCCCAGTAAAGCCAATGACCCCCAAGGTGGTCACTCTCTGGTACCGAGCCCCTGAACTGCTGTTG
GGAACCACCACGCAGACCACCAGCATCGACATGTGGGCTGTGGGCTGCATACTGGCCGAGCTGCTGGCGC
ACAGGCCTCTTCTCCCCGGCACTTCCGAGATCCACCAGATCGACTTGATCGTGCAGCTGCTGGGCACGCC
CAGTGAGAACATCTGGCCGGGCTTTTCCAAGCTGCCACTGGTCGGCCAGTACAGCCTCCGGAAGCAGCCC
TACAACAACCTGAAGCACAAGTTCCCATGGCTGTCGGAGGCCGGGCTGCGCCTGCTGCACTTCCTGTTCA
TGGCGACGGCCGGGGACTGCCTGGAGAGCTCCTATTTCAAGGAGAAGCCCCTACCCTGTGAGCCGGAGCT
CATGCCGACCTTTCCCCACCACCGCAACAAGCGGGCCGCCCCAGCCACCTCCGAGGGCCAGAGCAAGCGC
TGTAAACCCTGA
