>Addgene plasmid #23652 | pDONR223-CDK10 | addgene partial sequence | sequence record 29462 | 23652 with M13pUC-fwd
GCTCGGGCCCAATAATGATTTTATTTTGACTGATAGTGACCTGTTCGTTGCAACAAATTGATGAGCAATG
CTTTTTTATAATGCCAACTTTGTACAAAAAAGTTGGCATGGACAAGGAGAAGGATGGCATCCCCATCAGC
AGCTTGCGGGAGATCACGCTGCTGCTCCGCCTGCGTCATCCGAACATCGTGGAGCTGAAGGAGGTGGTTG
TGGGGAACCACCTGGAGAGCATCTTCCTGGTGATGGGTTACTGTGAGCAGGACCTGGCCAGCCTCCTGGA
GAATATGCCAACACCCTTCTCGGAGGCTCAGGTCAAGTGCATCGTGCTGCAGGTGCTCCGGGGCCTCCAG
TATCTGCACAGGAACTTCATTATCCACAGGGACCTGAAGGTTTCCAACTTGCTCATGACCGACAAGGGTT
GTGTGAAGACAGCGGATTTCGGCCTGGCCCGGGCCTATGGTGTCCCAGTAAAGCCAATGACCCCCAAGGT
GGTCACTCTCTGGTACCGAGCCCCTGAACTGCTGTTGGGAACCACCACGCAGACCACCAGCATCGACATG
TGGGCTGTGGGCTGCATACTGGCCGAGCTGCTGGCGCACAGGCCTCTTCTCCCCGGCACTTCCGAGATCC
ACCAGATCGACTTGATCGTGCAGCTGCTGGGCACGC
